Addgene plasmid #34898: p6600 MSCV-IP N-HAonly JUN
Depositing lab: Peter Howley. Depositing organization: Harvard Medical School. Publication: Systematic identification of interactions between host cell proteins and E7 oncoproteins from diverse human papillomaviruses. White EA, Sowa ME, Tan MJ, Jeudy S, Hayes SD, Santha S, Munger K, Harper JW, Howley PM. Proc Natl Acad Sci U S A. 2012 Jan 9. 10.1073/pnas.1116776109 PubMed 22232672.
Backbone
  Vector backbone: MSCV-IP N-HA only
  Backbone manufacturer: Gateway
  Backbone size w/o insert (bp): 8100
  Modifications to backbone: (NTap mod. by E.White to remove Flag)
  Vector type: Mammalian Expression, Retroviral
  Selectable markers: Puromycin
Growth in bacteria
  Bacterial resistance: Ampicillin, 100 μg/mL
  Growth temperature: 37°C
  Growth strain: DH5alpha
  Copy number: Unknown
Gene/Insert
  Gene/Insert name: JUN
  Species: H. sapiens (human)
  Entrez Gene: JUN (a.k.a. AP-1, AP1, c-Jun, cJUN, p39)
  Promoter: MSCV LTR
  Tag / fusion protein: HA (N terminal on backbone)
  Cloning method: Gateway Cloning
  Sequencing primers: 5′ 5' CTACATCGTGACCTGGGAAGC 3'
Terms and licenses: Academic/Nonprofit Terms; Industry Terms: Not Available to Industry
How to cite: p6600 MSCV-IP N-HAonly JUN was a gift from Peter Howley (Addgene plasmid # 34898 ; http://n2t.net/addgene:34898 ; RRID:Addgene_34898)
