[The description below was written by a language model from this plasmid's Addgene catalogue record.]
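Description:
p6600 MSCV-IP N-HAonly JUN is a retroviral mammalian expression plasmid carrying human JUN (c-Jun, a component of the AP-1 transcription factor) as an N-terminally HA-tagged fusion. The backbone, MSCV-IP N-HA only, is a Gateway-compatible murine stem cell virus vector of about 8.1 kb without insert. It was derived from an N-terminal tandem-affinity-tag version by removing the Flag epitope, so that only the HA tag encoded by the backbone remains. The JUN coding sequence was introduced by Gateway recombination, placing it in frame downstream of the tag. The plasmid is propagated in E. coli under ampicillin selection; its copy number is not recorded, and no feature table is provided, so the bacterial origin and detailed element positions are not stated.

Expression of HA-JUN is driven by the MSCV long terminal repeat, which acts as the promoter once the vector genome is packaged into retroviral particles, delivered to target cells and integrated as a provirus. Puromycin resistance is the mammalian selectable marker, allowing stable populations of transduced cells to be selected. The "IP" in the backbone name probably denotes an IRES-puromycin arrangement, in which the marker would be translated from the same LTR-driven transcript as the insert, but the record does not spell this out.

The construct comes from a study that systematically mapped interactions between host cell proteins and E7 oncoproteins from diverse human papillomaviruses. This context suggests use for stable expression of HA-tagged JUN in mammalian cells, with anti-HA detection or immunoprecipitation to examine its protein interactions.
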