>Addgene plasmid #34898 | p6600 MSCV-IP N-HAonly JUN | addgene partial sequence | sequence record 43375 | pLXSN-5
TCGCCCTACTCCTTCTCTGGCGCCGGAATTAGATCTGCCACCATGCTCGATGGAGGATACCCATACGATG
TTCCAGATTACGCTGCTCGAGGTTATCAAACAAGTTTGTACAAAAAAGTTGGCATGACTGCAAAGATGGA
AACGACCTTCTATGACGATGCCCTCAACGCCTCGTTCCTCCCGTCCGAGAGCGGACCTTATGGCTACAGT
AACCCCAAGATCCTGAAACAGAGCATGACCCTGAACCTGGCCGACCCAGTGGGGAGCCTGAAGCCGCACC
TCCGCGCCAAGAACTCGGACCTCCTCACCTCGCCCGACGTGGGGCTGCTCAAGCTGGCGTCGCCCGAGCT
GGAGCGCCTGATAATCCAGTCCAGCAACGGGCACATCACCACCACGCCGACCCCCACCCAGTTCCTGTGC
CCCAAGAACGTGACAGATGAGCAGGAGGGCTTCGCCGAGGGCTTCGTGCGCGCCCTGGCCGAACTGCACA
GCCAGAACACGCTGCCCAGCGTCACGTCGGCGGCGCAGCCGGTCAACGGGGCAGGCATGGTGGCTCCCGC
GGTAGCCTCGGTGGCAGGGGGCAGCGGCAGCGGCGGCTTCAGCGCCAGCCTGCACAGCGAGCCGCCGGTC
TACGCAAACCTCAGCAACTTCAACCCAGGCGCGCTGAGCAGCGGCGGCGGGGCGCCCTCCTACGGCGCGG
CCGGCCTGGCCTTTCCCGCGCAACCCCAGCAGCAGCAGCAGCCGCCGCACCACCTGCCCCAGCAGATGCC
CGTGCAGCACCCGCGGCTGCAGGCCCTGAAGGAGGAGCCTCAGACAGTGCCCGAGATGCCCGGCGAGACA
CCGCCCCTGTCCCCCATCGACATGGAGTCCCAGGAGCGGATCAAGGCGGAGAGGA
